>Addgene plasmid #187687 | pLenti-Lifeact mApple | addgene full sequence | sequence record 371934 | Addgene NGS Result
TTGTACAAAGTGGTTGATATCCAGCACAGTGGCGGCCGCTCGAGTCTAGAGGGCCCGCGGTTCGAAGGTA
AGCCTATCCCTAACCCTCTCCTCGGTCTCGATTCTACGCGTACCGGTTAGTAATGATCGACAATCAACCT
CTGGATTACAAAATTTGTGAAAGATTGACTGGTATTCTTAACTATGTTGCTCCTTTTACGCTATGTGGAT
ACGCTGCTTTAATGCCTTTGTATCATGCTATTGCTTCCCGTATGGCTTTCATTTTCTCCTCCTTGTATAA
ATCCTGGTTGCTGTCTCTTTATGAGGAGTTGTGGCCCGTTGTCAGGCAACGTGGCGTGGTGTGCACTGTG
TTTGCTGACGCAACCCCCACTGGTTGGGGCATTGCCACCACCTGTCAGCTCCTTTCCGGGACTTTCGCTT
TCCCCCTCCCTATTGCCACGGCGGAACTCATCGCCGCCTGCCTTGCCCGCTGCTGGACAGGGGCTCGGCT
GTTGGGCACTGACAATTCCGTGGTGTTGTCGGGGAAGCTGACGTCCTTTCCATGGCTGCTCGCCTGTGTT
GCCACCTGGATTCTGCGCGGGACGTCCTTCTGCTACGTCCCTTCGGCCCTCAATCCAGCGGACCTTCCTT
CCCGCGGCCTGCTGCCGGCTCTGCGGCCTCTTCCGCGTCTTCGCCTTCGCCCTCAGACGAGTCGGATCTC
CCTTTGGGCCGCCTCCCCGCCTGGCGATGGTACCGGTGTGGAAAGTCCCCAGGCTCCCCAGCAGGCAGAA
GTATGCAAAGCATGCATCTCAATTAGTCAGCAACCAGGTGTGGAAAGTCCCCAGGCTCCCCAGCAGGCAG
AAGTATGCAAAGCATGCATCTCAATTAGTCAGCAACCATAGTCCCGCCCCTAACTCCGCCCATCCCGCCC
CTAACTCCGCCCAGTTCCGCCCATTCTCCGCCCCATGGCTGACTAATTTTTTTTATTTATGCAGAGGCCG
AGGCCGCCTCTGCCTCTGAGCTATTCCAGAAGTAGTGAGGAGGCTTTTTTGGAGGCCTAGGCTTTTGCAA
AAAGCTCCCGGGAGCTTGTATATCCATTTTCGGATCTGATCAGCACGTGTTGACAATTAATCATCGGCAT
AGTATATCGGCATAGTATAATACGACAAGGTGAGGAACTAAACCATGGCCAAGCCTTTGTCTCAAGAAGA
ATCCACCCTCATTGAAAGAGCAACGGCTACAATCAACAGCATCCCCATCTCTGAAGACTACAGCGTCGCC
AGCGCAGCTCTCTCTAGCGACGGCCGCATCTTCACTGGTGTCAATGTATATCATTTTACTGGGGGACCTT
GTGCAGAACTCGTGGTGCTGGGCACTGCTGCTGCTGCGGCAGCTGGCAACCTGACTTGTATCGTCGCGAT
CGGAAATGAGAACAGGGGCATCTTGAGCCCCTGCGGACGGTGCCGACAGGTGCTTCTCGATCTGCATCCT
GGGATCAAAGCCATAGTGAAGGACAGTGATGGACAGCCGACGGCAGTTGGGATTCGTGAATTGCTGCCCT
CTGGTTATGTGTGGGAGGGCTAAGCACAATTCGAGCTCGGTACCTTTAAGACCAATGACTTACAAGGCAG
CTGTAGATCTTAGCCACTTTTTAAAAGAAAAGGGGGGACTGGAAGGGCTAATTCACTCCCAACGAAGACA
AGATCTGCTTTTTGCTTGTACTGGGTCTCTCTGGTTAGACCAGATCTGAGCCTGGGAGCTCTCTGGCTAA
CTAGGGAACCCACTGCTTAAGCCTCAATAAAGCTTGCCTTGAGTGCTTCAAGTAGTGTGTGCCCGTCTGT
TGTGTGACTCTGGTAACTAGAGATCCCTCAGACCCTTTTAGTCAGTGTGGAAAATCTCTAGCAGTAGTAG
TTCATGTCATCTTATTATTCAGTATTTATAACTTGCAAAGAAATGAATATCAGAGAGTGAGAGGAACTTG
TTTATTGCAGCTTATAATGGTTACAAATAAAGCAATAGCATCACAAATTTCACAAATAAAGCATTTTTTT
CACTGCATTCTAGTTGTGGTTTGTCCAAACTCATCAATGTATCTTATCATGTCTGGCTCTAGCTATCCCG
CCCCTAACTCCGCCCATCCCGCCCCTAACTCCGCCCAGTTCCGCCCATTCTCCGCCCCATGGCTGACTAA
TTTTTTTTATTTATGCAGAGGCCGAGGCCGCCTCGGCCTCTGAGCTATTCCAGAAGTAGTGAGGAGGCTT
TTTTGGAGGCCTAGGGACGTACCCAATTCGCCCTATAGTGAGTCGTATTACGCGCGCTCACTGGCCGTCG
TTTTACAACGTCGTGACTGGGAAAACCCTGGCGTTACCCAACTTAATCGCCTTGCAGCACATCCCCCTTT
CGCCAGCTGGCGTAATAGCGAAGAGGCCCGCACCGATCGCCCTTCCCAACAGTTGCGCAGCCTGAATGGC
GAATGGG
[124 nt withheld, positions 2458-2581]
C
[91 nt withheld, positions 2583-2673]
A
[49 nt withheld, positions 2675-2723]
CCTTTGACGTTGGAGTCCACGTTCTTT
[37 nt withheld, positions 2751-2787]
ACCCTATCTCGGTCTATTCTTTTGATTTATAAGGGATTTTGCCGATTTCGGCCTATTGGTTAAAAAATGA
GCTGATTTAACAAAAATTTAACGCGAATTTTAACAAAATATTAACGCTTACAATTTAGGTGGCACTTTTC
GGGGAAATGTGCGCGGAACCCCTATTTGTTTATTTTTCTAAATACATTCAAATATGTATCCGCTCATGAG
ACAATAACCCTGATAAATGCTTCAATAATATTGAAAAAGGAAGAGTATGAGTATTCAACATTTCCGTGTC
GCCCTTATTCCCTTTTTTGCGGCATTTTGCCTTCCTGTTTTTGCTCACCCAGAAACGCTGGTGAAAGTAA
AAGATGCTGAAGATCAGTTGGGTGCACGAGTGGGTTACATCGAACTGGATCTCAACAGCGGTAAGATCCT
TGAGAGTTTTCGCCCCGAAGAACGTTTTCCAATGATGAGCACTTTTAAAGTTCTGCTATGTGGCGCGGTA
TTATCCCGTATTGACGCCGGGCAAGAGCAACTCGGTCGCCGCATACACTATTCTCAGAATGACTTGGTTG
AGTACTCACCAGTCACAGAAAAGCATCTTACGGATGGCATGACAGTAAGAGAATTATGCAGTGCTGCCAT
AACCATGAGTGATAACACTGCGGCCAACTTACTTCTGACAACGATCGGAGGACCGAAGGAGCTAACCGCT
TTTTTGCACAACATGGGGGATCATGTAACTCGCCTTGATCGTTGGGAACCGGAGCTGAATGAAGCCATAC
CAAACGACGAGCGTGACACCACGATGCCTGTAGCAATGGCAACAACGTTGCGCAAACTATTAACTGGCGA
ACTACTTACTCTAGCTTCCCGGCAACAATTAATAGACTGGATGGAGGCGGATAAAGTTGCAGGACCACTT
CTGCGCTCGGCCCTTCCGGCTGGCTGGTTTATTGCTGATAAATCTGGAGCCGGTGAGCGTGGGTCTCGCG
GTATCATTGCAGCACTGGGGCCAGATGGTAAGCCCTCCCGTATCGTAGTTATCTACACGACGGGGAGTCA
GGCAACTATGGATGAACGAAATAGACAGATCGCTGAGATAGGTGCCTCACTGATTAAGCATTGGTAACTG
TCAGACCAAGTTTACTCATATATACTTTAGATTGATTTAAAACTTCATTTTTAATTTAAAAGGATCTAGG
TGAAGATCCTTTTTGATAATCTCATGACCAAAATCCCTTAACGTGAGTTTTCGTTCCACTGAGCGTCAGA
CCCCGTAGAAAAGATCAAAGGATCTTCTTGAGATCCTTTTTTTCTGCGCGTAATCTGCTGCTTGCAAACA
AAAAAACCACCGCTACCAGCGGTGGTTTGTTTGCCGGATCAAGAGCTACCAACTCTTTTTCCGAAGGTAA
CTGGCTTCAGCAGAGCGCAGATACCAAATACTGTTCTTCTAGTGTAGCCGTAGTTAGGCCACCACTTCAA
GAACTCTGTAGCACCGCCTACATACCTCGCTCTGCTAATCCTGTTACCAGTGGCTGCTGCCAGTGGCGAT
AAGTCGTGTCTTACCGGGTTGGACTCAAGACGATAGTTACCGGATAAGGCGCAGCGGTCGGGCTGAACGG
GGGGTTCGTGCACACAGCCCAGCTTGGAGCGAACGACCTACACCGAACTGAGATACCTACAGCGTGAGCT
ATGAGAAAGCGCCACGCTTCCCGAAGGGAGAAAGGCGGACAGGTATCCGGTAAGCGGCAGGGTCGGAACA
GGAGAGCGCACGAGGGAGCTTCCAGGGGGAAACGCCTGGTATCTTTATAGTCCTGTCGGGTTTCGCCACC
TCTGACTTGAGCGTCGATTTTTGTGATGCTCGTCAGGGGGGCGGAGCCTATGGAAAAACGCCAGCAACGC
GGCCTTTTTACGGTTCCTGGCCTTTTGCTGGCCTTTTGCTCACATGTTCTTTCCTGCGTTATCCCCTGAT
TCTGTGGATAACCGTATTACCGCCTTTGAGTGAGCTGATACCGCTCGCCGCAGCCGAACGACCGAGCGCA
GCGAGTCAGTGAGCGAGGAAGCGGAAGAGCGCCCAATACGCAAACCGCCTCTCCCCGCGCGTTGGCCGAT
TCATTAATGCAGCTGGCACGACAGGTTTCCCGACTGGAAAGCGGGCAGTGAGCGCAACGCAATTAATGTG
AGTTAGCTCACTCATTAGGCACCCCAGGCTTTACACTTTATGCTTCCGGCTCGTATGTTGTGTGGAATTG
TGAGCGGATAACAATTTCACACAGGAAACAGCTATGACCATGATTACGCCAAGCGCGCAATTAACCCTCA
CTAAAGGGAACAAAAGCTGGAGCTGCAAGCTTAATGTAGTCTTATGCAATACTCTTGTAGTCTTGCAACA
TGGTAACGATGAGTTAGCAACATGCCTTACAAGGAGAGAAAAAGCACCGTGCATGCCGATTGGTGGAAGT
AAGGTGGTACGATCGTGCCTTATTAGGAAGGCAACAGACGGGTCTGACATGGATTGGACGAACCACTGAA
TTGCCGCATTGCAGAGATATTGTATTTAAGTGCCTAGCTCGATACATAAACGGGTCTCTCTGGTTAGACC
AGATCTGAGCCTGGGAGCTCTCTGGCTAACTAGGGAACCCACTGCTTAAGCCTCAATAAAGCTTGCCTTG
AGTGCTTCAAGTAGTGTGTGCCCGTCTGTTGTGTGACTCTGGTAACTAGAGATCCCTCAGACCCTTTTAG
TCAGTGTGGAAAATCTCTAGCAGTGGCGCCCGAACAGGGACTTGAAAGCGAAAGGGAAACCAGAGGAGCT
CTCTCGACGCAGGACTCGGCTTGCTGAAGCGCGCACGGCAAGAGGCGAGGGGCGGCGACTGGTGAGTACG
CCAAAAATTTTGACTAGCGGAGGCTAGAAGGAGAGAGATGGGTGCGAGAGCGTCAGTATTAAGCGGGGGA
GAATTAGATCGCGATGGGAAAAAATTCGGTTAAGGCCAGGGGGAAAGAAAAAATATAAATTAAAACATAT
AGTATGGGCAAGCAGGGAGCTAGAACGATTCGCAGTTAATCCTGGCCTGTTAGAAACATCAGAAGGCTGT
AGACAAATACTGGGACAGCTACAACCATCCCTTCAGACAGGATCAGAAGAACTTAGATCATTATATAATA
CAGTAGCAACCCTCTATTGTGTGCATCAAAGGATAGAGATAAAAGACACCAAGGAAGCTTTAGACAAGAT
AGAGGAAGAGCAAAACAAAAGTAAGACCACCGCACAGCAAGCGGCCGCTGATCTTCAGACCTGGAGGAGG
AGATATGAGGGACAATTGGAGAAGTGAATTATATAAATATAAAGTAGTAAAAATTGAACCATTAGGAGTA
GCACCCACCAAGGCAAAGAGAAGAGTGGTGCAGAGAGAAAAAAGAGCAGTGGGAATAGGAGCTTTGTTCC
TTGGGTTCTTGGGAGCAGCAGGAAGCACTATGGGCGCAGCGTCAATGACGCTGACGGTACAGGCCAGACA
ATTATTGTCTGGTATAGTGCAGCAGCAGAACAATTTGCTGAGGGCTATTGAGGCGCAACAGCATCTGTTG
CAACTCACAGTCTGGGGCATCAAGCAGCTCCAGGCAAGAATCCTGGCTGTGGAAAGATACCTAAAGGATC
AACAGCTCCTGGGGATTTGGGGTTGCTCTGGAAAACTCATTTGCACCACTGCTGTGCCTTGGAATGCTAG
TTGGAGTAATAAATCTCTGGAACAGATTTGGAATCACACGACCTGGATGGAGTGGGACAGAGAAATTAAC
AATTACACAAGCTTAATACACTCCTTAATTGAAGAATCGCAAAACCAGCAAGAAAAGAATGAACAAGAAT
TATTGGAATTAGATAAATGGGCAAGTTTGTGGAATTGGTTTAACATAACAAATTGGCTGTGGTATATAAA
ATTATTCATAATGATAGTAGGAGGCTTGGTAGGTTTAAGAATAGTTTTTGCTGTACTTTCTATAGTGAAT
AGAGTTAGGCAGGGATATTCACCATTATCGTTTCAGACCCACCTCCCAACCCCGAGGGGACCCGACAGGC
CCGAAGGAATAGAAGAAGAAGGTGGAGAGAGAGACAGAGACAGATCCATTCGATTAGTGAACGGATCTCG
ACGGTATCGGTTAACTTTTAAAAGAAAAGGGGGGATTGGGGGGTACAGTGCAGGGGAAAGAATAGTAGAC
ATAATAGCAACAGACATACAAACTAAAGAATTACAAAAACAAATTACAAAAATTCAAAATTTTATCGATA
AGCTTGGGAGTTCCGCGTTACATAACTTACGGTAAATGGCCCGCCTGGCTGACCGCCCAACGACCCCCGC
CCATTGACGTCAATAATGACGTATGTTCCCATAGTAACGCCAATAGGGACTTTCCATTGACGTCAATGGG
TGGAGTATTTACGGTAAACTGCCCACTTGGCAGTACATCAAGTGTATCATATGCCAAGTACGCCCCCTAT
TGACGTCAATGACGGTAAATGGCCCGCCTGGCATTATGCCCAGTACATGACCTTATGGGACTTTCCTACT
TGGCAGTACATCTACGTATTAGTCATCGCTATTACCATGGTGATGCGGTTTTGGCAGTACATCAATGGGC
GTGGATAGCGGTTTGACTCACGGGGATTTCCAAGTCTCCACCCCATTGACGTCAATGGGAGTTTGTTTTG
GCACCAAAATCAACGGGACTTTCCAAAATGTCGTAACAACTCCGCCCCATTGACGCAAATGGGCGGTAGG
CGTGTACGGTGGGAGGTCTATATAAGCAGAGCTCGTTTAGTGAACCGTCAGATCGCCTGGAGACGCCATC
CACGCTGTTTTGACCTCCATAGAAGACACCGACTCTAGAGGATCCACTAGTCCAGTGTGGTGGAATTCTG
CAGATATCAACAAGTTTGTACAAAAAAGCAGGCTTAACCATGGGTGTCGCAGATTTGATCAAGAAATTCG
AAAGCATCTCAAAGGAAGAAATGGTGAGCAAGGGCGAGGAGAATAACATGGCCATCATCAAGGAGTTCAT
GCGCTTCAAGGTGCACATGGAGGGCTCCGTGAACGGCCACGAGTTCGAGATCGAGGGCGAGGGCGAGGGC
CGCCCCTACGAGGCCTTTCAGACCGCTAAGCTGAAGGTGACCAAGGGTGGCCCCCTGCCCTTCGCCTGGG
ACATCCTGTCCCCTCAGTTCATGTACGGCTCCAAGGTCTACATTAAGCACCCAGCCGACATCCCCGACTA
CTTCAAGCTGTCCTTCCCCGAGGGCTTCAGGTGGGAGCGCGTGATGAACTTCGAGGACGGCGGCATTATT
CACGTTAACCAGGACTCCTCCCTGCAGGACGGCGTGTTCATCTACAAGGTGAAGCTGCGCGGCACCAACT
TCCCCTCCGACGGCCCCGTAATGCAGAAGAAGACCATGGGCTGGGAGGCCTCCGAGGAGCGGATGTACCC
CGAGGACGGCGCCCTGAAGAGCGAGATCAAGAAGAGGCTGAAGCTGAAGGACGGCGGCCACTACGCCGCC
GAGGTCAAGACCACCTACAAGGCCAAGAAGCCCGTGCAGCTGCCCGGCGCCTACATCGTCGACATCAAGT
TGGACATCGTGTCCCACAACGAGGACTACACCATCGTGGAACAGTACGAACGCGCCGAGGGCCGCCACTC
CACCGGCGGCATGGACGAGCTGTACAAGTAGTACCCAGCTTTC
Features (pLannotate 1.2.2; 33 found; start..end, strand, type, name):
     67..108     +  CDS            V5 tag: epitope tag from simian virus 5
    132..720     +  misc_feature   WPRE: woodchuck hepatitis virus posttranscriptional regulatory element
    735..1051    +  promoter       SV40 promoter: SV40 enhancer and early promoter
   1099..1146    +  promoter       EM7 promoter: synthetic bacterial promoter&nbsp
   1165..1563    +  CDS            BSD: blasticidin S deaminase; Aspergillus terreus BSD; confers resistance to blasticidin
   1580..1648    +  CDS            nef (fragment): NEF_HV1Z2 - Experimental evidence at protein level: Swiss-Prot protein existence level 1. Extracellular Nef protein targets CD4(+) T-lymphocytes for apoptosis by interacting with CXCR4 surface receptors. From Human immunodeficiency virus type 1 group M subtype D (isolate Z2/CDC-Z34) (HIV-1).
   1650..1883    +  LTR            3' LTR (ΔU3): self-inactivating 3' long terminal repeat (LTR) from HIV-1
   1955..2076    +  polyA_signal   SV40 poly(A) signal: SV40 polyadenylation signal
   2116..2251    +  rep_origin     SV40 ori: SV40 origin of replication
   2272..2290    -  promoter       T7 promoter: promoter for bacteriophage T7 RNA polymerase
   2298..2453    +  CDS            lacZα (fragment): LacZα fragment of β-galactosidase; lacZ fragment
   2458..2886    +  rep_origin     f1 ori (sequence partly withheld): f1 bacteriophage origin of replication; arrow indicates direction of (+) strand synthesis
   2939..3043    +  promoter       AmpR promoter: bla
   3044..3904    +  CDS            AmpR: β-lactamase; bla; confers resistance to ampicillin, carbenicillin, and related antibiotics
   4075..4663    +  rep_origin     ori: high-copy-number ColE1/pMB1/pBR322/pUC origin of replication
   4846..4938    +  CDS            lacI (fragment): lac repressor; lacI; The lac repressor binds to the lac operator to inhibit transcription in E. coli. This inhibition can be relieved by adding lactose or isopropyl-β-D-thiogalactopyranoside (IPTG).
   4951..4972    +  protein_bind   CAP binding site: CAP binding activates transcription in the presence of cAMP. E. coli catabolite activator protein
   4987..5017    +  promoter       lac promoter: promoter for the E. coli lac operon
   5025..5041    +  protein_bind   lac operator: The lac repressor binds to the lac operator to inhibit transcription in E. coli. This inhibition can be relieved by adding lactose or isopropyl-β-D-thiogalactopyranoside (IPTG). lac repressor encoded by lacI
   5086..5104    +  promoter       T3 promoter: promoter for bacteriophage T3 RNA polymerase
   5132..5358    +  promoter       RSV promoter: Rous sarcoma virus enhancer/promoter
   5359..5539    +  LTR            5' LTR (truncated): truncated 5' long terminal repeat (LTR) from HIV-1
   5586..5711    +  misc_feature   HIV-1 Ψ: packaging signal of human immunodeficiency virus type 1
   5695..6058    +  CDS            HIV-1 gag (fragment): gag protein from human immunodeficiency virus 1; gag
   6204..6437    +  misc_feature   RRE: The Rev response element (RRE) of HIV-1 allows for Rev-dependent mRNA export from the nucleus to the cytoplasm.
   6814..6914    +  CDS            Rev (fragment): human immunodeficiency virus 1 (HIV-1) Rev protein; rev; enhances nuclear export of unspliced and incompletely spliced viral mRNAs
   6933..7050    +  misc_feature   cPPT/CTS: central polypurine tract and central termination sequence of HIV-1
   7073..7376    +  enhancer       CMV enhancer: human cytomegalovirus immediate early enhancer
   7377..7580    +  promoter       CMV promoter: human cytomegalovirus (CMV) immediate early promoter
   7697..7721    +  protein_bind   attB1: mutant version of attB; recombination site for the Gateway® BP reaction BP Clonase™
   7727..7777    +  CDS            Lifeact: peptide that binds filamentous actin (Riedl et al., 2008) first 17 amino acids of budding yeast Abp140
   7778..8485    +  CDS            mApple: mApple is a basic (constitutively fluorescent) red fluorescent protein published in 2008, derived from Discosoma sp.. It is reported to be a rapidly-maturing monomer with high acid sensitivity.
   8490..14      -  protein_bind   attB2 (across the origin): mutant version of attB; recombination site for the Gateway® BP reaction BP Clonase™
