[The description below was written by a language model from this plasmid's Addgene catalogue record and pLannotate feature annotations shown in this document.]
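Description:
pLenti-Lifeact mApple is a third-generation-style, self-inactivating HIV-1 lentiviral expression plasmid of about 8.5 kb, built on the Invitrogen pLenti6.3/V5-DEST backbone by Gateway recombination. In bacteria it is maintained through a high-copy ColE1/pUC origin and selected with ampicillin via the β-lactamase gene; an f1 origin and remnants of a lac/T3/T7 cloning region are also annotated. The transfer cassette is framed by an RSV promoter fused to a truncated 5' LTR, which drives Tat-independent production of the genomic RNA in packaging cells, and a ΔU3 3' LTR that inactivates LTR promoter activity after integration. In between lie the Ψ packaging signal with a gag fragment, the Rev response element for nuclear export of the unspliced genome, and the cPPT/CTS, which aids nuclear import and transduction efficiency.

The payload sits between attB1 and attB2 sites left by the Gateway reaction. The CMV enhancer and immediate-early promoter drive Lifeact, a 51 bp synthetic sequence encoding the 17-residue F-actin-binding peptide derived from budding yeast Abp140, fused at its C terminus to the monomeric red fluorescent protein mApple. A backbone V5 epitope lies just past attB2, but the record does not indicate whether it is translated in frame with the fusion. A WPRE downstream boosts transcript stability and expression. A separate SV40 promoter, paired with the bacterial EM7 promoter, expresses blasticidin S deaminase so that transduced mammalian cells can be selected with blasticidin. The construct is intended for live visualization of filamentous actin structures, such as stress fibers, in transfected or stably transduced mammalian cells.
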