Addgene plasmid #187687: pLenti-Lifeact mApple
Purpose: In vivo visualization of actin
Depositing lab: Mary Beckerle. Depositing organization: University of Utah. Publication: LIM domains target actin regulators paxillin and zyxin to sites of stress fiber strain. Smith MA, Blankman E, Deakin NO, Hoffman LM, Jensen CC, Turner CE, Beckerle MC. PLoS One. 2013 Aug 21;8(8):e69378. doi: 10.1371/journal.pone.0069378. eCollection 2013. PubMed 23990882.
Backbone
  Vector backbone: pLenti6.3/V5-DEST
  Backbone manufacturer: Invitrogen
  Vector type: Mammalian Expression, Lentiviral
  Selectable markers: Blasticidin
Growth in bacteria
  Bacterial resistance: Ampicillin, 100 μg/mL
  Growth temperature: 37°C
  Growth strain: NEB Stable
  Copy number: High Copy
Gene/Insert
  Gene/Insert name: Lifeact
  Species: Synthetic
  Insert size (bp): 51
  Mutation: WT
  Promoter: CMV
  Tag / fusion protein: mApple (C terminal on insert)
  Cloning method: Gateway Cloning
Terms and licenses: Academic/Nonprofit Terms; Industry Terms: Not Available to Industry
How to cite: pLenti-Lifeact mApple was a gift from Mary Beckerle (Addgene plasmid # 187687 ; http://n2t.net/addgene:187687 ; RRID:Addgene_187687)
